>Addgene plasmid #86311 | PX458_SAP130_2 | addgene partial sequence | sequence record 170847 | Addgene Partial NGS Result
GACTATAAGGACCACGACGGAGACTACAAGGATCATGATATTGATTACAAAGACGATGACGATAAGATGG
CCCCAAAGAAGAAGCGGAAGGTCGGTATCCACGGAGTCCCAGCAGCCGACAAGAAGTACAGCATCGGCCT
GGACATCGGCACCAACTCTGTGGGCTGGGCCGTGATCACCGACGAGTACAAGGTGCCCAGCAAGAAATTC
AAGGTGCTGGGCAACACCGACCGGCACAGCATCAAGAAGAACCTGATCGGAGCCCTGCTGTTCGACAGCG
GCGAAACAGCCGAGGCCACCCGGCTGAAGAGAACCGCCAGAAGAAGATACACCAGACGGAAGAACCGGAT
CTGCTATCTGCAAGAGATCTTCAGCAACGAGATGGCCAAGGTGGACGACAGCTTCTTCCACAGACTGGAA
GAGTCCTTCCTGGTGGAAGAGGATAAGAAGCACGAGCGGCACCCCATCTTCGGCAACATCGTGGACGAGG
TGGCCTACCACGAGAAGTACCCCACCATCTACCACCTGAGAAAGAAACTGGTGGACAGCACCGACAAGGC
CGACCTGCGGCTGATCTATCTGGCCCTGGCCCACATGATCAAGTTCCGGGGCCACTTCCTGATCGAGGGC
GACCTGAACCCCGACAACAGCGACGTGGACAAGCTGTTCATCCAGCTGGTGCAGACCTACAACCAGCTGT
TCGAGGAAAACCCCATCAACGCCAGCGGCGTGGACGCCAAGGCCATCCTGTCTGCCAGACTGAGCAAGAG
CAGACGGCTGGAAAATCTGATCGCCCAGCTGCCCGGCGAGAAGAAGAATGGCCTGTTCGGAAACCTGATT
GCCCTGAGCCTGGGCCTGACCCCCAACTTCAAGAGCAACTTCGACCTGGCCGAGGATGCCAAACTGCAGC
TGAGCAAGGACACCTACGACGACGACCTGGACAACCTGCTGGCCCAGATCGGCGACCAGTACGCCGACCT
GTTTCTGGCCGCCAAGAACCTGTCCGACGCCATCCTGCTGAGCGACATCCTGAGAGTGAACACCGAGATC
ACCAAGGCCCCCCTGAGCGCCTCTATGATCAAGAGATACGACGAGCACCACCAGGACCTGACCCTGCTGA
AAGCTCTCGTGCGGCAGCAGCTGCCTGAGAAGTACAAAGAGATTTTCTTCGACCAGAGCAAGAACGGCTA
CGCCGGCTACATTGACGGCGGAGCCAGCCAGGAAGAGTTCTACAAGTTCATCAAGCCCATCCTGGAAAAG
ATGGACGGCACCGAGGAACTGCTCGTGAAGCTGAACAGAGAGGACCTGCTGCGGAAGCAGCGGACCTTCG
ACAACGGCAGCATCCCCCACCAGATCCACCTGGGAGAGCTGCACGCCATTCTGCGGCGGCAGGAAGATTT
TTACCCATTCCTGAAGGACAACCGGGAAAAGATCGAGAAGATCCTGACCTTCCGCATCCCCTACTACGTG
GGCCCTCTGGCCAGGGGAAACAGCAGATTCGCCTGGATGACCAGAAAGAGCGAGGAAACCATCACCCCCT
GGAACTTCGAGGAAGTGGTGGACAAGGGCGCTTCCGCCCAGAGCTTCATCGAGCGGATGACCAACTTCGA
TAAGAACCTGCCCAACGAGAAGGTGCTGCCCAAGCACAGCCTGCTGTACGAGTACTTCACCGTGTATAAC
GAGCTGACCAAAGTGAAATACGTGACCGAGGGAATGAGAAAGCCCGCCTTCCTGAGCGGCGAGCAGAAAA
AGGCCATCGTGGACCTGCTGTTCAAGACCAACCGGAAAGTGACCGTGAAGCAGCTGAAAGAGGACTACTT
CAAGAAAATCGAGTGCTTCGACTCCGTGGAAATCTCCGGCGTGGAAGATCGGTTCAACGCCTCCCTGGGC
ACATACCACGATCTGCTGAAAATTATCAAGGACAAGGACTTCCTGGACAATGAGGAAAACGAGGACATTC
TGGAAGATATCGTGCTGACCCTGACACTGTTTGAGGACAGAGAGATGATCGAGGAACGGCTGAAAACCTA
TGCCCACCTGTTCGACGACAAAGTGATGAAGCAGCTGAAGCGGCGGAGATACACCGGCTGGGGCAGGCTG
AGCCGGAAGCTGATCAACGGCATCCGGGACAAGCAGTCCGGCAAGACAATCCTGGATTTCCTGAAGTCCG
ACGGCTTCGCCAACAGAAACTTCATGCAGCTGATCCACGACGACAGCCTGACCTTTAAAGAGGACATCCA
GAAAGCCCAGGTGTCCGGCCAGGGCGATAGCCTGCACGAGCACATTGCCAATCTGGCCGGCAGCCCCGCC
ATTAAGAAGGGCATCCTGCAGACAGTGAAGGTGGTGGACGAGCTCGTGAAAGTGATGGGCCGGCACAAGC
CCGAGAACATCGTGATCGAAATGGCCAGAGAGAACCAGACCACCCAGAAGGGACAGAAGAACAGCCGCGA
GAGAATGAAGCGGATCGAAGAGGGCATCAAAGAGCTGGGCAGCCAGATCCTGAAAGAACACCCCGTGGAA
AACACCCAGCTGCAGAACGAGAAGCTGTACCTGTACTACCTGCAGAATGGGCGGGATATGTACGTGGACC
AGGAACTGGACATCAACCGGCTGTCCGACTACGATGTGGACCATATCGTGCCTCAGAGCTTTCTGAAGGA
CGACTCCATCGACAACAAGGTGCTGACCAGAAGCGACAAGAACCGGGGCAAGAGCGACAACGTGCCCTCC
GAAGAGGTCGTGAAGAAGATGAAGAACTACTGGCGGCAGCTGCTGAACGCCAAGCTGATTACCCAGAGAA
AGTTCGACAATCTGACCAAGGCCGAGAGAGGCGGCCTGAGCGAACTGGATAAGGCCGGCTTCATCAAGAG
ACAGCTGGTGGAAACCCGGCAGATCACAAAGCACGTGGCACAGATCCTGGACTCCCGGATGAACACTAAG
TACGACGAGAATGACAAGCTGATCCGGGAAGTGAAAGTGATCACCCTGAAGTCCAAGCTGGTGTCCGATT
TCCGGAAGGATTTCCAGTTTTACAAAGTGCGCGAGATCAACAACTACCACCACGCCCACGACGCCTACCT
GAACGCCGTCGTGGGAACCGCCCTGATCAAAAAGTACCCTAAGCTGGAAAGCGAGTTCGTGTACGGCGAC
TACAAGGTGTACGACGTGCGGAAGATGATCGCCAAGAGCGAGCAGGAAATCGGCAAGGCTACCGCCAAGT
ACTTCTTCTACAGCAACATCATGAACTTTTTCAAGACCGAGATTACCCTGGCCAACGGCGAGATCCGGAA
GCGGCCTCTGATCGAGACAAACGGCGAAACCGGGGAGATCGTGTGGGATAAGGGCCGGGATTTTGCCACC
GTGCGGAAAGTGCTGAGCATGCCCCAAGTGAATATCGTGAAAAAGACCGAGGTGCAGACAGGCGGCTTCA
GCAAAGAGTCTATCCTGCCCAAGAGGAACAGCGATAAGCTGATCGCCAGAAAGAAGGACTGGGACCCTAA
GAAGTACGGCGGCTTCGACAGCCCCACCGTGGCCTATTCTGTGCTGGTGGTGGCCAAAGTGGAAAAGGGC
AAGTCCAAGAAACTGAAGAGTGTGAAAGAGCTGCTGGGGATCACCATCATGGAAAGAAGCAGCTTCGAGA
AGAATCCCATCGACTTTCTGGAAGCCAAGGGCTACAAAGAAGTGAAAAAGGACCTGATCATCAAGCTGCC
TAAGTACTCCCTGTTCGAGCTGGAAAACGGCCGGAAGAGAATGCTGGCCTCTGCCGGCGAACTGCAGAAG
GGAAACGAACTGGCCCTGCCCTCCAAATATGTGAACTTCCTGTACCTGGCCAGCCACTATGAGAAGCTGA
AGGGCTCCCCCGAGGATAATGAGCAGAAACAGCTGTTTGTGGAACAGCACAAGCACTACCTGGACGAGAT
CATCGAGCAGATCAGCGAGTTCTCCAAGAGAGTGATCCTGGCCGACGCTAATCTGGACAAAGTGCTGTCC
GCCTACAACAAGCACCGGGATAAGCCCATCAGAGAGCAGGCCGAGAATATCATCCACCTGTTTACCCTGA
CCAATCTGGGAGCCCCTGCCGCCTTCAAGTACTTTGACACCACCATCGACCGGAAGAGGTACACCAGCAC
CAAAGAGGTGCTGGACGCCACCCTGATCCACCAGAGCATCACCGGCCTGTACGAGACACGGATCGACCTG
TCTCAGCTGGGAGGCGACAAAAGGCCGGCGGCCACGAAAAAGGCCGGCCAGGCAAAAAAGAAAAAGGAAT
TCGGCAGTGGAGAGGGCAGAGGAAGTCTGCTAACATGCGGTGACGTCGAGGAGAATCCTGGCCCAGTGAG
CAAGGGCGAGGAGCTGTTCACCGGGGTGGTGCCCATCCTGGTCGAGCTGGACGGCGACGTAAACGGCCAC
AAGTTCAGCGTGTCCGGCGAGGGCGAGGGCGATGCCACCTACGGCAAGCTGACCCTGAAGTTCATCTGCA
CCACCGGCAAGCTGCCCGTGCCCTGGCCCACCCTCGTGACCACCCTGACCTACGGCGTGCAGTGCTTCAG
CCGCTACCCCGACCACATGAAGCAGCACGACTTCTTCAAGTCCGCCATGCCCGAAGGCTACGTCCAGGAG
CGCACCATCTTCTTCAAGGACGACGGCAACTACAAGACCCGCGCCGAGGTGAAGTTCGAGGGCGACACCC
TGGTGAACCGCATCGAGCTGAAGGGCATCGACTTCAAGGAGGACGGCAACATCCTGGGGCACAAGCTGGA
GTACAACTACAACAGCCACAACGTCTATATCATGGCCGACAAGCAGAAGAACGGCATCAAGGTGAACTTC
AAGATCCGCCACAACATCGAGGACGGCAGCGTGCAGCTCGCCGACCACTACCAGCAGAACACCCCCATCG
GCGACGGCCCCGTGCTGCTGCCCGACAACCACTACCTGAGCACCCAGTCCGCCCTGAGCAAAGACCCCAA
CGAGAAGCGCGATCACATGGTCCTGCTGGAGTTCGTGACCGCCGCCGGGATCACTCTCGGCATGGACGAG
CTGTACAAGGAATTCTAACTAGAGCTCGCTGATCAGCCTCGACTGTGCCTTCTAGTTGCCAGCCATCTGT
TGTTTGCCCCTCCCCCGTGCCTTCCTTGACCCTGGAAGGTGCCACTCCCACTGTCCTTTCCTAATAAAAT
GAGGAAATTGCATCGCATTGTCTGAGTAGGTGTCATTCTATTCTGGGGGGTGGGGTGGGGCAGGACAGCA
AGGGGGAGGATTGGGAAGAGAATAGCAGGCATGCTGGGGAGCGGCCGCAGGAACCCCTAGTGATGGAGTT
GGCCACTCCCTCTCTGCGCGCTCGCTCGCTCACTGAGGCCGGGCGACCAAAGGTCGCCCGACGCCCGGGC
TTTGCCCGGGCGGCCTCAGTGAGCGAGCGAGCGCGCAGCTGCCTGCAGGGGCGCCTGATGCGGTATTTTC
TCCTTACGCATCTGTGCGGTATTTCACACCGCATA
[95 nt withheld, positions 5496-5590]
T
[46 nt withheld, positions 5592-5637]
C
[141 nt withheld, positions 5639-5779]
CCTTTGACGTTGGAGTCCACGTTCTTT
[37 nt withheld, positions 5807-5843]
ACTCTATCTCGGGCTATTCTTTTGATTTATAAGGGATTTTGCCGATTTCGGTCTATTGGTTAAAAAATGA
GCTGATTTAACAAAAATTTAACGCGAATTTTAACAAAATATTAACGTTTACAATTTTATGGTGCACTCTC
AGTACAATCTGCTCTGATGCCGCATAGTTAAGCCAGCCCCGACACCCGCCAACACCCGCTGACGCGCCCT
GACGGGCTTGTCTGCTCCCGGCATCCGCTTACAGACAAGCTGTGACCGTCTCCGGGAGCTGCATGTGTCA
GAGGTTTTCACCGTCATCACCGAAACGCGCGAGACGAAAGGGCCTCGTGATACGCCTATTTTTATAGGTT
AATGTCATGATAATAATGGTTTCTTAGACGTCAGGTGGCACTTTTCGGGGAAATGTGCGCGGAACCCCTA
TTTGTTTATTTTTCTAAATACATTCAAATATGTATCCGCTCATGAGACAATAACCCTGATAAATGCTTCA
ATAATATTGAAAAAGGAAGAGTATGAGTATTCAACATTTCCGTGTCGCCCTTATTCCCTTTTTTGCGGCA
TTTTGCCTTCCTGTTTTTGCTCACCCAGAAACGCTGGTGAAAGTAAAAGATGCTGAAGATCAGTTGGGTG
CACGAGTGGGTTACATCGAACTGGATCTCAACAGCGGTAAGATCCTTGAGAGTTTTCGCCCCGAAGAACG
TTTTCCAATGATGAGCACTTTTAAAGTTCTGCTATGTGGCGCGGTATTATCCCGTATTGACGCCGGGCAA
GAGCAACTCGGTCGCCGCATACACTATTCTCAGAATGACTTGGTTGAGTACTCACCAGTCACAGAAAAGC
ATCTTACGGATGGCATGACAGTAAGAGAATTATGCAGTGCTGCCATAACCATGAGTGATAACACTGCGGC
CAACTTACTTCTGACAACGATCGGAGGACCGAAGGAGCTAACCGCTTTTTTGCACAACATGGGGGATCAT
GTAACTCGCCTTGATCGTTGGGAACCGGAGCTGAATGAAGCCATACCAAACGACGAGCGTGACACCACGA
TGCCTGTAGCAATGGCAACAACGTTGCGCAAACTATTAACTGGCGAACTACTTACTCTAGCTTCCCGGCA
ACAATTAATAGACTGGATGGAGGCGGATAAAGTTGCAGGACCACTTCTGCGCTCGGCCCTTCCGGCTGGC
TGGTTTATTGCTGATAAATCTGGAGCCGGTGAGCGTGGAAGCCGCGGTATCATTGCAGCACTGGGGCCAG
ATGGTAAGCCCTCCCGTATCGTAGTTATCTACACGACGGGGAGTCAGGCAACTATGGATGAACGAAATAG
ACAGATCGCTGAGATAGGTGCCTCACTGATTAAGCATTGGTAACTGTCAGACCAAGTTTACTCATATATA
CTTTAGATTGATTTAAAACTTCATTTTTAATTTAAAAGGATCTAGGTGAAGATCCTTTTTGATAATCTCA
TGACCAAAATCCCTTAACGTGAGTTTTCGTTCCACTGAGCGTCAGACCCCGTAGAAAAGATCAAAGGATC
TTCTTGAGATCCTTTTTTTCTGCGCGTAATCTGCTGCTTGCAAACAAAAAAACCACCGCTACCAGCGGTG
GTTTGTTTGCCGGATCAAGAGCTACCAACTCTTTTTCCGAAGGTAACTGGCTTCAGCAGAGCGCAGATAC
CAAATACTGTTCTTCTAGTGTAGCCGTAGTTAGGCCACCACTTCAAGAACTCTGTAGCACCGCCTACATA
CCTCGCTCTGCTAATCCTGTTACCAGTGGCTGCTGCCAGTGGCGATAAGTCGTGTCTTACCGGGTTGGAC
TCAAGACGATAGTTACCGGATAAGGCGCAGCGGTCGGGCTGAACGGGGGGTTCGTGCACACAGCCCAGCT
TGGAGCGAACGACCTACACCGAACTGAGATACCTACAGCGTGAGCTATGAGAAAGCGCCACGCTTCCCGA
AGGGAGAAAGGCGGACAGGTATCCGGTAAGCGGCAGGGTCGGAACAGGAGAGCGCACGAGGGAGCTTCCA
GGGGGAAACGCCTGGTATCTTTATAGTCCTGTCGGGTTTCGCCACCTCTGACTTGAGCGTCGATTTTTGT
GATGCTCGTCAGGGGGGCGGAGCCTATGGAAAAACGCCAGCAACGCGGCCTTTTTACGGTTCCTGGCCTT
TTGCTGGCCTTTTGCTCACATGTGAGGGCCTATTTCCCATGATTCCTTCATATTTGCATATACGATACAA
GGCTGTTAGAGAGATAATTGGAATTAATTTGACTGTAAACACAAAGATATTAGTACAAAATACGTGACGT
AGAAAGTAATAATTTCTTGGGTAGTTTGCAGTTTTAAAATTATGTTTTAAAATGGACTATCATATGCTTA
CCGTAACTTGAAAGTATTTCGATTTCTTGGCTTTATATATCTTGTGGAAAGGACGAAACACCGTCCAATC
TCCTGATTGTTCTGTTTTAGAGCTAGAAATAGCAAGTTAAAATAAGGCTAGTCCGTTATCAACTTGAAAA
AGTGGCACCGAGTCGGTGCTTTTTTGTTTTAGAGCTAGAAATAGCAAGTTAAAATAAGGCTAGTCCGTTT
TTAGCGCGTGCGCCAATTCTGCAGACAAATGGCTCTAGAGGTACC
