[The description below was written by a language model from this plasmid's Addgene catalogue record.]
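Description:
PX458_SAP130_2 is a CRISPR plasmid built on the PX458 backbone that carries a guide RNA directed against the 3' end of the human SAP130 gene. It is maintained in E. coli as a high-copy plasmid under ampicillin selection, and the guide sequence was introduced by Gibson cloning. No feature table accompanies the record, so the individual elements of the construct are not itemised. PX458 is generally known as an all-in-one mammalian expression vector in which a U6 promoter drives the guide RNA scaffold and a separate cassette expresses SpCas9 linked through a 2A peptide to GFP, allowing transfected cells to be identified or sorted by fluorescence. These backbone details come from general knowledge of PX458 rather than from the record itself.

The plasmid belongs to a CRISPR-based epitope tagging system designed to add a tag, currently FLAG, to endogenous proteins. In this approach, a Cas9 cut near the 3' end of the coding region stimulates homology-directed repair from a separately supplied donor, placing the tag at the C-terminus of the native protein. The tagged protein is then expressed from its own locus and can be used for ChIP-seq with a standard anti-tag antibody, avoiding the need for a factor-specific antibody, as in the CETCh-seq method with which the deposit is associated. The "_2" in the name suggests it is one of several guides designed for the SAP130 3' target, although the record does not say so. The donor template is not part of this plasmid.
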