Addgene plasmid #86311: PX458_SAP130_2
Purpose: Encodes gRNA for 3' target of human SAP130
Depositing lab: Eric Mendenhall & Richard M. Myers. Depositing organization: University of Alabama in Huntsville. Publication: CETCh-seq: CRISPR epitope tagging ChIP-seq of DNA-binding proteins. Savic D, Partridge EC, Newberry KM, Smith SB, Meadows SK, Roberts BS, Mackiewicz M, Mendenhall EM, Myers RM. Genome Res. 2015 Sep 9. 10.1101/gr.193540.115 PubMed 26355004.
Backbone
  Vector backbone: PX458
  Vector type: CRISPR
Growth in bacteria
  Bacterial resistance: Ampicillin, 100 μg/mL
  Growth temperature: 37°C
  Growth strain: DH5alpha
  Copy number: High Copy
Gene/Insert
  Gene/Insert name: gRNA against SAP130
  gRNA/shRNA sequence: GTCCAATCTCCTGATTGTTCT
  Species: H. sapiens (human)
  Entrez Gene: SAP130
  Cloning method: Gibson Cloning
  Sequencing primers: 5′ pBR322ori-F
Terms and licenses: Academic/Nonprofit Terms; Industry Terms: Not Available to Industry
Depositor comments: Note: This plasmid is part of the Mendenhall and Meyers CRISPR-based Tagging system to add a tag (currently using FLAG) to endogenous proteins. Please see https://www.addgene.org/crispr/tagging/ for more details.
How to cite: PX458_SAP130_2 was a gift from Eric Mendenhall & Richard M. Myers (Addgene plasmid # 86311 ; http://n2t.net/addgene:86311 ; RRID:Addgene_86311)
